Addgene plasmid #209299: pSUSL002R:pTRE3G-dCas9-2xKRAB-p2a-TurboRFP
Purpose: A lentiviral vector with tetracycline-inducible system to control expression of S. aureus dCas9 (with RFP) to silencing specific genes due to interference with gene transcription machinery.
Depositing lab: Birgitt Schuele. Publication: Inactive S. aureus Cas9 downregulates alpha-synuclein and reduces mtDNA damage and oxidative stress levels in human stem cell model of Parkinson's disease. Sastre D, Zafar F, Torres CAM, Piper D, Kirik D, Sanders LH, Qi LS, Schule B. Sci Rep. 2023 Oct 18;13(1):17796. doi: 10.1038/s41598-023-45078-3. PubMed 37853101.
Backbone
  Vector backbone: plenti
  Vector type: Mammalian Expression, Lentiviral, CRISPR
  Selectable markers: Tetracycline
Growth in bacteria
  Bacterial resistance: Ampicillin, 100 μg/mL
  Growth temperature: 37°C
  Growth strain: NEB Stable
  Copy number: Unknown
Gene/Insert
  Gene/Insert name: dCas9
  Insert size (bp): 1356
Resource information
  A portion of this plasmid was derived from a plasmid made by: A gift from Professor Stanley Qi (Stanford) where zeocin resistance gene (zeo) was replaced by a fluorescent marker, tdTomato
Terms and licenses: Academic/Nonprofit Terms; Industry Terms: Not Available to Industry
Depositor comments: Please visit https://www.biorxiv.org/content/10.1101/2023.01.24.525105v1 for bioRxiv preprint.
How to cite: pSUSL002R:pTRE3G-dCas9-2xKRAB-p2a-TurboRFP was a gift from Birgitt Schuele (Addgene plasmid # 209299 ; http://n2t.net/addgene:209299 ; RRID:Addgene_209299)
