[The description below was written by a language model from this plasmid's Addgene catalogue record and pLannotate feature annotations shown in this document.]
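Description:
pSUSL002R:pTRE3G-dCas9-2xKRAB-p2a-TurboRFP is a 13.2 kb HIV-1-based lentiviral transfer plasmid for doxycycline/tetracycline-inducible CRISPR interference in mammalian cells. It is propagated in E. coli through a high-copy ColE1/pUC-type origin and an ampicillin resistance gene. The backbone also carries remnants of older vector lineages: fragments of TcR, rop and bom, plus an SV40 promoter–gpt–SV40 small t intron/poly(A) block lying outside the proviral region. The catalogue lists "tetracycline" as the selectable marker, but only a fragment of the tetracycline resistance gene is annotated. The entry most plausibly refers to the inducer, and no mammalian drug-selection cassette appears within the LTRs.

The packaged region runs from a truncated 5' LTR through the Ψ packaging signal, a partial gag sequence, the RRE and cPPT/CTS to a self-inactivating ΔU3 3' LTR, with a WPRE upstream of that LTR to boost transcript stability and expression. Inside it, the TRE3GV promoter drives Staphylococcus aureus Cas9, described by the depositor as catalytically dead. This is followed by a nucleoplasmin NLS, two tandem KRAB repression domains from ZNF10, and TurboRFP. The plasmid name indicates a P2A peptide separating the repressor from the reporter, although no P2A is annotated; TurboRFP begins directly after the second KRAB. The annotated cas9 ORF spans about 3.2 kb, so the catalogue insert size of 1356 bp does not match the table. The provenance note mentions tdTomato, whereas the sequence carries TurboRFP.

Expression requires a Tet-On 3G transactivator, and targeting requires an SaCas9-compatible guide RNA; neither is annotated on this plasmid. The stated use is inducible transcriptional silencing of chosen genes, with red fluorescence marking expressing cells. The associated work applied it to alpha-synuclein downregulation in a human stem cell model of Parkinson's disease.
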