Features (pLannotate 1.2.2; 37 found; start..end, strand, type, name):
     38..106     +  CDS            nef (fragment): NEF_HV1Z2 - Experimental evidence at protein level: Swiss-Prot protein existence level 1. Extracellular Nef protein targets CD4(+) T-lymphocytes for apoptosis by interacting with CXCR4 surface receptors. From Human immunodeficiency virus type 1 group M subtype D (isolate Z2/CDC-Z34) (HIV-1).
    108..341     +  LTR            3' LTR (ΔU3): self-inactivating 3' long terminal repeat (LTR) from HIV-1
    366..384     -  promoter       SP6 promoter: promoter for bacteriophage SP6 RNA polymerase
    612..891     +  CDS            TcR (fragment): tetracycline efflux protein; tet; confers resistance to tetracycline
    892..940     -  misc_feature   bom (fragment): basis of mobility region from pBR322
   1042..1077    -  CDS            rop (fragment): Rop protein, which maintains plasmids at low copy number; rop
   1172..1276    +  promoter       AmpR promoter: bla
   1277..2137    +  CDS            AmpR: β-lactamase; bla; confers resistance to ampicillin, carbenicillin, and related antibiotics
   2308..2896    +  rep_origin     ori: high-copy-number ColE1/pMB1/pBR322/pUC origin of replication
   3079..3135    +  CDS            lacI (fragment): lac repressor; lacI; The lac repressor binds to the lac operator to inhibit transcription in E. coli. This inhibition can be relieved by adding lactose or isopropyl-β-D-thiogalactopyranoside (IPTG).
   3142..3471    +  promoter       SV40 promoter: SV40 enhancer and early promoter
   3671..3790    +  CDS            gpt (fragment): XGPT_ECOLI - Also known as gpp, gxu. Experimental evidence at protein level: Swiss-Prot protein existence level 1. Purine salvage pathway enzyme that catalyzes the transfer of the ribosyl-5-phosphate group from 5-phospho-alpha-D-ribose 1- diphosphate (PRPP) to the N9 position of the 6-oxopurines guanine and xanthine to form the corresponding ribonucleotides GMP (guanosine 5'- monophosphate) and XMP (xanthosine 5'-monophosphate), with the release of PPi. To a lesser extent, also acts on hypoxanthine (PubMed:9100006, PubMed:3886014). Does not ribophosphorylate adenine (PubMed:3886014). From Esch
   3790..4125    +  CDS            gpt (fragment): XGPT_ECOLI - Also known as gpp, gxu. Experimental evidence at protein level: Swiss-Prot protein existence level 1. Purine salvage pathway enzyme that catalyzes the transfer of the ribosyl-5-phosphate group from 5-phospho-alpha-D-ribose 1- diphosphate (PRPP) to the N9 position of the 6-oxopurines guanine and xanthine to form the corresponding ribonucleotides GMP (guanosine 5'- monophosphate) and XMP (xanthosine 5'-monophosphate), with the release of PPi. To a lesser extent, also acts on hypoxanthine (PubMed:9100006, PubMed:3886014). Does not ribophosphorylate adenine (PubMed:3886014). From Esch
   4220..4525    +  CDS            frsA (fragment): FRSA_ECOLI - Also known as yafA. Experimental evidence at protein level: Swiss-Prot protein existence level 1. Catalyzes the hydrolysis of esters (PubMed:15808744). Displays esterase activity toward pNP-butyrate (PubMed:15808744). May stimulate mixed-acid fermentation by acting as a fermentation/respiration switch that down-regulates respiration and up- regulates fermentation rates (PubMed:15169777). From Escherichia coli (strain K12).
   4529..4603    +  CDS            small t antigen (fragment): SV40 (simian virus 40) small t antigen
   4605..4670    +  intron         small t intron: SV40 (simian virus 40) small t antigen intron
   4800..4820    +  CDS            SV40 NLS: nuclear localization signal of SV40 (simian virus 40) large T antigen
   5139..5222    +  CDS            large T antigen (fragment): large T antigen from SV40 (simian virus 40)
   5245..5379    +  polyA_signal   SV40 poly(A) signal: SV40 polyadenylation signal
   5546..5875    +  CDS            nef (fragment): NEF_HV1BR - Experimental evidence at protein level: Swiss-Prot protein existence level 1. Extracellular Nef protein targets CD4(+) T-lymphocytes for apoptosis by interacting with CXCR4 surface receptors (PubMed:14990729). From Human immunodeficiency virus type 1 group M subtype B (isolate BRU/LAI) (HIV-1).
   5923..6180    +  LTR            5' LTR (truncated): truncated 5' long terminal repeat (LTR) from HIV-1
   6227..6352    +  misc_feature   HIV-1 Ψ: packaging signal of human immunodeficiency virus type 1
   6336..6674    +  CDS            HIV-1 gag (fragment): gag protein from human immunodeficiency virus 1; gag
   6849..7082    +  misc_feature   RRE: The Rev response element (RRE) of HIV-1 allows for Rev-dependent mRNA export from the nucleus to the cytoplasm.
   7459..7559    +  CDS            Rev (fragment): human immunodeficiency virus 1 (HIV-1) Rev protein; rev; enhances nuclear export of unspliced and incompletely spliced viral mRNAs
   7596..7713    +  misc_feature   cPPT/CTS: central polypurine tract and central termination sequence of HIV-1
   7775..8124    +  promoter       TRE3GV promoter: 3rd-generation Tet-responsive promoter that can be activated by binding of Tet-On® 3G, optimized for retroviral and lentiviral vectors
   8150..8167    +  misc_feature   MCS (fragment): multiple cloning site
   8220..11375   +  CDS            cas9: CAS9_STAAU - Experimental evidence at protein level: Swiss-Prot protein existence level 1. CRISPR (clustered regularly interspaced short palindromic repeat) is an adaptive immune system that provides protection against mobile genetic elements (viruses, transposable elements and conjugative plasmids). CRISPR clusters contain spacers, sequences complementary to antecedent mobile elements, and target invading nucleic acids. CRISPR clusters are transcribed and processed into CRISPR RNA (crRNA). In type II CRISPR systems correct processing of pre-crRNA requires a trans- encoded small RNA (tracrRNA)
  11376..11423   +  CDS            nucleoplasmin NLS: bipartite nuclear localization signal from nucleoplasmin
  11481..11666   +  CDS            KRAB: Krüppel-associated box (KRAB) transcriptional repression domain from the human zinc finger protein ZNF10 (Margolin et al., 1994)
  11718..11903   +  CDS            KRAB: Krüppel-associated box (KRAB) transcriptional repression domain from the human zinc finger protein ZNF10 (Margolin et al., 1994)
  11904..12599   +  CDS            TurboRFP: red fluorescent protein from Entacmaea quadricolor mammalian codon-optimized
  12604..12634   +  misc_feature   MCS (fragment): pUC18/19 multiple cloning site
  12635..12653   +  misc_feature   MCS (fragment): pBluescript multiple cloning site
  12653..13241   +  misc_feature   WPRE: woodchuck hepatitis virus posttranscriptional regulatory element
  13242..21      +  misc_feature   MCS (fragment) (across the origin): pBluescript multiple cloning site
>Addgene plasmid #209299 | pSUSL002R:pTRE3G-dCas9-2xKRAB-p2a-TurboRFP | addgene full sequence | sequence record 414178 | Addgene NGS Result
CGATACCGTCGACCTCGAGGGAATTAATTCGAGCTCGGTACCTTTAAGACCAATGACTTACAAGGCAGCT
GTAGATCTTAGCCACTTTTTAAAAGAAAAGGGGGGACTGGAAGGGCTAATTCACTCCCAACGAAGACAAG
ATCTGCTTTTTGCTTGTACTGGGTCTCTCTGGTTAGACCAGATCTGAGCCTGGGAGCTCTCTGGCTAACT
AGGGAACCCACTGCTTAAGCCTCAATAAAGCTTGCCTTGAGTGCTTCAAGTAGTGTGTGCCCGTCTGTTG
TGTGACTCTGGTAACTAGAGATCCCTCAGACCCTTTTAGTCAGTGTGGAAAATCTCTAGCAGCATCTAGA
ATTAATTCCGTGTATTCTATAGTGTCACCTAAATCGTATGTGTATGATACATAAGGTTATGTATTAATTG
TAGCCGCGTTCTAACGACAATATGTACAAGCCTAATTGTGTAGCATCTGGCTTACTGAAGCAGACCCTAT
CATCTCTCTCGTAAACTGCCGTCAGAGTCGGTTTGGTTGGACGAACCTTCTGAGTTTCTGGTAACGCCGT
CCCGCACCCGGAAATGGTCAGCGAACCAATCAGCAGGGTCATCGCTAGCCAGATCCTCTACGCCGGACGC
ATCGTGGCCGGCATCACCGGCGCCACAGGTGCGGTTGCTGGCGCCTATATCGCCGACATCACCGATGGGG
AAGATCGGGCTCGCCACTTCGGGCTCATGAGCGCTTGTTTCGGCGTGGGTATGGTGGCAGGCCCCGTGGC
CGGGGGACTGTTGGGCGCCATCTCCTTGCATGCACCATTCCTTGCGGCGGCGGTGCTCAACGGCCTCAAC
CTACTACTGGGCTGCTTCCTAATGCAGGAGTCGCATAAGGGAGAGCGTCGAATGGTGCACTCTCAGTACA
ATCTGCTCTGATGCCGCATAGTTAAGCCAGCCCCGACACCCGCCAACACCCGCTGACGCGCCCTGACGGG
CTTGTCTGCTCCCGGCATCCGCTTACAGACAAGCTGTGACCGTCTCCGGGAGCTGCATGTGTCAGAGGTT
TTCACCGTCATCACCGAAACGCGCGAGACGAAAGGGCCTCGTGATACGCCTATTTTTATAGGTTAATGTC
ATGATAATAATGGTTTCTTAGACGTCAGGTGGCACTTTTCGGGGAAATGTGCGCGGAACCCCTATTTGTT
TATTTTTCTAAATACATTCAAATATGTATCCGCTCATGAGACAATAACCCTGATAAATGCTTCAATAATA
TTGAAAAAGGAAGAGTATGAGTATTCAACATTTCCGTGTCGCCCTTATTCCCTTTTTTGCGGCATTTTGC
CTTCCTGTTTTTGCTCACCCAGAAACGCTGGTGAAAGTAAAAGATGCTGAAGATCAGTTGGGTGCACGAG
TGGGTTACATCGAACTGGATCTCAACAGCGGTAAGATCCTTGAGAGTTTTCGCCCCGAAGAACGTTTTCC
AATGATGAGCACTTTTAAAGTTCTGCTATGTGGCGCGGTATTATCCCGTATTGACGCCGGGCAAGAGCAA
CTCGGTCGCCGCATACACTATTCTCAGAATGACTTGGTTGAGTACTCACCAGTCACAGAAAAGCATCTTA
CGGATGGCATGACAGTAAGAGAATTATGCAGTGCTGCCATAACCATGAGTGATAACACTGCGGCCAACTT
ACTTCTGACAACGATCGGAGGACCGAAGGAGCTAACCGCTTTTTTGCACAACATGGGGGATCATGTAACT
CGCCTTGATCGTTGGGAACCGGAGCTGAATGAAGCCATACCAAACGACGAGCGTGACACCACGATGCCTG
TAGCAATGGCAACAACGTTGCGCAAACTATTAACTGGCGAACTACTTACTCTAGCTTCCCGGCAACAATT
AATAGACTGGATGGAGGCGGATAAAGTTGCAGGACCACTTCTGCGCTCGGCCCTTCCGGCTGGCTGGTTT
ATTGCTGATAAATCTGGAGCCGGTGAGCGTGGGTCTCGCGGTATCATTGCAGCACTGGGGCCAGATGGTA
AGCCCTCCCGTATCGTAGTTATCTACACGACGGGGAGTCAGGCAACTATGGATGAACGAAATAGACAGAT
CGCTGAGATAGGTGCCTCACTGATTAAGCATTGGTAACTGTCAGACCAAGTTTACTCATATATACTTTAG
ATTGATTTAAAACTTCATTTTTAATTTAAAAGGATCTAGGTGAAGATCCTTTTTGATAATCTCATGACCA
AAATCCCTTAACGTGAGTTTTCGTTCCACTGAGCGTCAGACCCCGTAGAAAAGATCAAAGGATCTTCTTG
AGATCCTTTTTTTCTGCGCGTAATCTGCTGCTTGCAAACAAAAAAACCACCGCTACCAGCGGTGGTTTGT
TTGCCGGATCAAGAGCTACCAACTCTTTTTCCGAAGGTAACTGGCTTCAGCAGAGCGCAGATACCAAATA
CTGTTCTTCTAGTGTAGCCGTAGTTAGGCCACCACTTCAAGAACTCTGTAGCACCGCCTACATACCTCGC
TCTGCTAATCCTGTTACCAGTGGCTGCTGCCAGTGGCGATAAGTCGTGTCTTACCGGGTTGGACTCAAGA
CGATAGTTACCGGATAAGGCGCAGCGGTCGGGCTGAACGGGGGGTTCGTGCACACAGCCCAGCTTGGAGC
GAACGACCTACACCGAACTGAGATACCTACAGCGTGAGCTATGAGAAAGCGCCACGCTTCCCGAAGGGAG
AAAGGCGGACAGGTATCCGGTAAGCGGCAGGGTCGGAACAGGAGAGCGCACGAGGGAGCTTCCAGGGGGA
AACGCCTGGTATCTTTATAGTCCTGTCGGGTTTCGCCACCTCTGACTTGAGCGTCGATTTTTGTGATGCT
CGTCAGGGGGGCGGAGCCTATGGAAAAACGCCAGCAACGCGGCCTTTTTACGGTTCCTGGCCTTTTGCTG
GCCTTTTGCTCACATGTTCTTTCCTGCGTTATCCCCTGATTCTGTGGATAACCGTATTACCGCCTTTGAG
TGAGCTGATACCGCTCGCCGCAGCCGAACGACCGAGCGCAGCGAGTCAGTGAGCGAGGAAGCGGAAGAGC
GCCCAATACGCAAACCGCCTCTCCCCGCGCGTTGGCCGATTCATTAATGCAGCTGTGGAATGTGTGTCAG
TTAGGGTGTGGAAAGTCCCCAGGCTCCCCAGCAGGCAGAAGTATGCAAAGCATGCATCTCAATTAGTCAG
CAACCAGGTGTGGAAAGTCCCCAGGCTCCCCAGCAGGCAGAAGTATGCAAAGCATGCATCTCAATTAGTC
AGCAACCATAGTCCCGCCCCTAACTCCGCCCATCCCGCCCCTAACTCCGCCCAGTTCCGCCCATTCTCCG
CCCCATGGCTGACTAATTTTTTTTATTTATGCAGAGGCCGAGGCCGCCTCGGCCTCTGAGCTATTCCAGA
AGTAGTGAGGAGGCTTTTTTGGAGGCCTAGGCTTTTGCAAAAAGCTTGGACACAAGACAGGCTTGCGAGA
TATGTTTGAGAATACCACTTTATCCCGCGTCAGGGAGAGGCAGTGCGTAAAAAGACGCGGACTCATGTGA
AATACTGGTTTTTAGTGCGCCAGATCTCTATAATCTCGCGCAACCTATTTTCCCCTCGAACACTTTTTAA
GCCGTAGATAAACAGGCTGGGACACTTCACATGAGCGAAAAATACATCGTCACCTGGGACATGTTGCAGA
TCCATGCACGTAAACTCGCAAGCCGACTGATGCCTTCTGAACAATGGAAAGGCATTATTGCCGTAAGCCG
TGGCGGTCTGTACCGGGTGCGTTACTGGCGCGTGAACTGGGTATTCGTCATGTCGATACCGTTTGTATTT
CCAGCTACGATCACGACAACCAGCGCGAGCTTAAAGTGCTGAAACGCGCAGAAGGCGATGGCGAAGGCTT
CATCGTTATTGATGACCTGGTGGATACCGGTGGTACTGCGGTTGCGATTCGTGAAATGTATCCAAAAGCG
CACTTTGTCACCATCTTCGCAAAACCGGCTGGTCGTCCGCTGGTTGATGACTATGTTGTTGATATCCCGC
AAGATACCTGGATTGAACAGCCGTGGGATATGGGCGTCGTATTCGTCCCGCCAATCTCCGGTCGCTAATC
TTTTCAACGCCTGGCACTGCCGGGCGTTGTTCTTTTTAACTTCAGGCGGGTTACAATAGTTTCCAGTAAG
TATTCTGGAGGCTGCATCCATGACACAGGCAAACCTGAGCGAAACCCTGTTCAAACCCCGCTTTAAACAT
CCTGAAACCTCGACGCTAGTCCGCCGCTTTAATCACGGCGCACAACCGCCTGTGCAGTCGGCCCTTGATG
GTAAAACCATCCCTCACTGGTATCGCATGATTAACCGTCTGATGTGGATCTGGCGCGGCATTGACCCACG
CGAAATCCTCGACGTCCAGGCACGTATTGTGATGAGCGATGCCGAACGTACCGACGATGATTTATACGAT
ACGGTGATTGGCTACCGTGGCGGCAACTGGATTTATGAGTGGGCCCCGGATCTTTGTGAAGGAACCTTAC
TTCTGTGGTGTGACATAATTGGACAAACTACCTACAGAGATTTAAAGCTCTAAGGTAAATATAAAATTTT
TAAGTGTATAATGTGTTAAACTACTGATTCTAATTGTTTGTGTATTTTAGATTCCAACCTATGGAACTGA
TGAATGGGAGCAGTGGTGGAATGCCTTTAATGAGGAAAACCTGTTTTGCTCAGAAGAAATGCCATCTAGT
GATGATGAGGCTACTGCTGACTCTCAACATTCTACTCCTCCAAAAAAGAAGAGAAAGGTAGAAGACCCCA
AGGACTTTCCTTCAGAATTGCTAAGTTTTTTGAGTCATGCTGTGTTTAGTAATAGAACTCTTGCTTGCTT
TGCTATTTACACCACAAAGGAAAAAGCTGCACTGCTATACAAGAAAATTATGGAAAAATATTCTGTAACC
TTTATAAGTAGGCATAACAGTTATAATCATAACATACTGTTTTTTCTTACTCCACACAGGCATAGAGTGT
CTGCTATTAATAACTATGCTCAAAAATTGTGTACCTTTAGCTTTTTAATTTGTAAAGGGGTTAATAAGGA
ATATTTGATGTATAGTGCCTTGACTAGAGATCATAATCAGCCATACCACATTTGTAGAGGTTTTACTTGC
TTTAAAAAACCTCCCACACCTCCCCCTGAACCTGAAACATAAAATGAATGCAATTGTTGTTGTTAACTTG
TTTATTGCAGCTTATAATGGTTACAAATAAAGCAATAGCATCACAAATTTCACAAATAAAGCATTTTTTT
CACTGCATTCTAGTTGTGGTTTGTCCAAACTCATCAATGTATCTTATCATGTCTGGATCAACTGGATAAC
TCAAGCTAACCAAAATCATCCCAAACTTCCCACCCCATACCCTATTACCACTGCCAATTACCTGTGGTTT
CATTTACTCTAAACCTGTGATTCCTCTGAATTATTTTCATTTTAAAGAAATTGTATTTGTTAAATATGTA
CTACAAACTTAGTAGTTGGAAGGGCTAATTCACTCCCAAAGAAGACAAGATATCCTTGATCTGTGGATCT
ACCACACACAAGGCTACTTCCCTGATTAGCAGAACTACACACCAGGGCCAGGGGTCAGATATCCACTGAC
CTTTGGATGGTGCTACAAGCTAGTACCAGTTGAGCCAGATAAGGTAGAAGAGGCCAATAAAGGAGAGAAC
ACCAGCTTGTTACACCCTGTGAGCCTGCATGGGATGGATGACCCGGAGAGAGAAGTGTTAGAGTGGAGGT
TTGACAGCCGCCTAGCATTTCATCACGTGGCCCGAGAGCTGCATCCGGAGTACTTCAAGAACTGCTGATA
TCGAGCTTGCTACAAGGGACTTTCCGCTGGGGACTTTCCAGGGAGGCGTGGCCTGGGCGGGACTGGGGAG
TGGCGAGCCCTCAGATCCTGCATATAAGCAGCTGCTTTTTGCCTGTACTGGGTCTCTCTGGTTAGACCAG
ATCTGAGCCTGGGAGCTCTCTGGCTAACTAGGGAACCCACTGCTTAAGCCTCAATAAAGCTTGCCTTGAG
TGCTTCAAGTAGTGTGTGCCCGTCTGTTGTGTGACTCTGGTAACTAGAGATCCCTCAGACCCTTTTAGTC
AGTGTGGAAAATCTCTAGCAGTGGCGCCCGAACAGGGACTTGAAAGCGAAAGGGAAACCAGAGGAGCTCT
CTCGACGCAGGACTCGGCTTGCTGAAGCGCGCACGGCAAGAGGCGAGGGGCGGCGACTGGTGAGTACGCC
AAAAATTTTGACTAGCGGAGGCTAGAAGGAGAGAGATGGGTGCGAGAGCGTCAGTATTAAGCGGGGGAGA
ATTAGATCGCGATGGGAAAAAATTCGGTTAAGGCCAGGGGGAAAGAAAAAATATAAATTAAAACATATAG
TATGGGCAAGCAGGGAGCTAGAACGATTCGCAGTTAATCCTGGCCTGTTAGAAACATCAGAAGGCTGTAG
ACAAATACTGGGACAGCTACAACCATCCCTTCAGACAGGATCAGAAGAACTTAGATCATTATATAATACA
GTAGCAACCCTCTATTGTGTGCATCAAAGGATAGAGATAAAAGACACCAAGGAAGCTTTAGACAAGATAG
AGGAAGAGCAAAACAAAAGTAAGACCACCGCACAGCAAGCGGCCGGCCGCTGATCTTCAGACCTGGAGGA
GGAGATATGAGGGACAATTGGAGAAGTGAATTATATAAATATAAAGTAGTAAAAATTGAACCATTAGGAG
TAGCACCCACCAAGGCAAAGAGAAGAGTGGTGCAGAGAGAAAAAAGAGCAGTGGGAATAGGAGCTTTGTT
CCTTGGGTTCTTGGGAGCAGCAGGAAGCACTATGGGCGCAGCGTCAATGACGCTGACGGTACAGGCCAGA
CAATTATTGTCTGGTATAGTGCAGCAGCAGAACAATTTGCTGAGGGCTATTGAGGCGCAACAGCATCTGT
TGCAACTCACAGTCTGGGGCATCAAGCAGCTCCAGGCAAGAATCCTGGCTGTGGAAAGATACCTAAAGGA
TCAACAGCTCCTGGGGATTTGGGGTTGCTCTGGAAAACTCATTTGCACCACTGCTGTGCCTTGGAATGCT
AGTTGGAGTAATAAATCTCTGGAACAGATTTGGAATCACACGACCTGGATGGAGTGGGACAGAGAAATTA
ACAATTACACAAGCTTAATACACTCCTTAATTGAAGAATCGCAAAACCAGCAAGAAAAGAATGAACAAGA
ATTATTGGAATTAGATAAATGGGCAAGTTTGTGGAATTGGTTTAACATAACAAATTGGCTGTGGTATATA
AAATTATTCATAATGATAGTAGGAGGCTTGGTAGGTTTAAGAATAGTTTTTGCTGTACTTTCTATAGTGA
ATAGAGTTAGGCAGGGATATTCACCATTATCGTTTCAGACCCACCTCCCAACCCCGAGGGGACCCGACAG
GCCCGAAGGAATAGAAGAAGAAGGTGGAGAGAGAGACAGAGACAGATCCATTCGATTAGTGAACGGATCT
CGACGGTATCGCCAAATGGCAGTATTCATCCACAATTTTAAAAGAAAAGGGGGGATTGGGGGGTACAGTG
CAGGGGAAAGAATAGTAGACATAATAGCAACAGACATACAAACTAAAGAATTACAAAAACAAATTACAAA
AATTCAAAATTTTCGGGTTTATTACAGGGACAGCAGAGATCCAGTTTATCGATGAGGCCCTTTCGTCTTC
ACTCGAGTTTACTCCCTATCAGTGATAGAGAACGTATGAAGAGTTTACTCCCTATCAGTGATAGAGAACG
TATGCAGACTTTACTCCCTATCAGTGATAGAGAACGTATAAGGAGTTTACTCCCTATCAGTGATAGAGAA
CGTATGACCAGTTTACTCCCTATCAGTGATAGAGAACGTATCTACAGTTTACTCCCTATCAGTGATAGAG
AACGTATATCCAGTTTACTCCCTATCAGTGATAGAGAACGTATGTCGAGGTAGGCGTGTACGGTGGGCGC
CTATAAAAGCAGAGCTCGTTTAGTGAACCGTCAGATCGCCTGGAGCAATTCCACAACACTTTTGTCTTAT
ACTTACGCGTCTGCAGGATATCAAGCTTGCGGTACCGCGGGCCCGGGGATGGCCCCAAAGAAGAAGCGGA
AGGTCGGTATCCACGGAGTCCCAGCAGCCAAGCGGAACTACATCCTGGGCCTGGCCATCGGCATCACCAG
CGTGGGCTACGGCATCATCGACTACGAGACACGGGACGTGATCGATGCCGGCGTGCGGCTGTTCAAAGAG
GCCAACGTGGAAAACAACGAGGGCAGGCGGAGCAAGAGAGGCGCCAGAAGGCTGAAGCGGCGGAGGCGGC
ATAGAATCCAGAGAGTGAAGAAGCTGCTGTTCGACTACAACCTGCTGACCGACCACAGCGAGCTGAGCGG
CATCAACCCCTACGAGGCCAGAGTGAAGGGCCTGAGCCAGAAGCTGAGCGAGGAAGAGTTCTCTGCCGCC
CTGCTGCACCTGGCCAAGAGAAGAGGCGTGCACAACGTGAACGAGGTGGAAGAGGACACCGGCAACGAGC
TGTCCACCAAAGAGCAGATCAGCCGGAACAGCAAGGCCCTGGAAGAGAAATACGTGGCCGAACTGCAGCT
GGAACGGCTGAAGAAAGACGGCGAAGTGCGGGGCAGCATCAACAGATTCAAGACCAGCGACTACGTGAAA
GAAGCCAAACAGCTGCTGAAGGTGCAGAAGGCCTACCACCAGCTGGACCAGAGCTTCATCGACACCTACA
TCGACCTGCTGGAAACCCGGCGGACCTACTATGAGGGACCTGGCGAGGGCAGCCCCTTCGGCTGGAAGGA
CATCAAAGAATGGTACGAGATGCTGATGGGCCACTGCACCTACTTCCCCGAGGAACTGCGGAGCGTGAAG
TACGCCTACAACGCCGACCTGTACAACGCCCTGAACGACCTGAACAATCTCGTGATCACCAGGGACGAGA
ACGAGAAGCTGGAATATTACGAGAAGTTCCAGATCATCGAGAACGTGTTCAAGCAGAAGAAGAAGCCCAC
CCTGAAGCAGATCGCCAAAGAAATCCTCGTGAACGAAGAGGATATTAAGGGCTACAGAGTGACCAGCACC
GGCAAGCCCGAGTTCACCAACCTGAAGGTGTACCACGACATCAAGGACATTACCGCCCGGAAAGAGATTA
TTGAGAACGCCGAGCTGCTGGATCAGATTGCCAAGATCCTGACCATCTACCAGAGCAGCGAGGACATCCA
GGAAGAACTGACCAATCTGAACTCCGAGCTGACCCAGGAAGAGATCGAGCAGATCTCTAATCTGAAGGGC
TATACCGGCACCCACAACCTGAGCCTGAAGGCCATCAACCTGATCCTGGACGAGCTGTGGCACACCAACG
ACAACCAGATCGCTATCTTCAACCGGCTGAAGCTGGTGCCCAAGAAGGTGGACCTGTCCCAGCAGAAAGA
GATCCCCACCACCCTGGTGGACGACTTCATCCTGAGCCCCGTCGTGAAGAGAAGCTTCATCCAGAGCATC
AAAGTGATCAACGCCATCATCAAGAAGTACGGCCTGCCCAACGACATCATTATCGAGCTGGCCCGCGAGA
AGAACTCCAAGGACGCCCAGAAAATGATCAACGAGATGCAGAAGCGGAACCGGCAGACCAACGAGCGGAT
CGAGGAAATCATCCGGACCACCGGCAAAGAGAACGCCAAGTACCTGATCGAGAAGATCAAGCTGCACGAC
ATGCAGGAAGGCAAGTGCCTGTACAGCCTGGAAGCCATCCCTCTGGAAGATCTGCTGAACAACCCCTTCA
ACTATGAGGTGGACCACATCATCCCCAGAAGCGTGTCCTTCGACAACAGCTTCAACAACAAGGTGCTCGT
GAAGCAGGAAGAAGCCAGCAAGAAGGGCAACCGGACCCCATTCCAGTACCTGAGCAGCAGCGACAGCAAG
ATCAGCTACGAAACCTTCAAGAAGCACATCCTGAATCTGGCCAAGGGCAAGGGCAGAATCAGCAAGACCA
AGAAAGAGTATCTGCTGGAAGAACGGGACATCAACAGGTTCTCCGTGCAGAAAGACTTCATCAACCGGAA
CCTGGTGGATACCAGATACGCCACCAGAGGCCTGATGAACCTGCTGCGGAGCTACTTCAGAGTGAACAAC
CTGGACGTGAAAGTGAAGTCCATCAATGGCGGCTTCACCAGCTTTCTGCGGCGGAAGTGGAAGTTTAAGA
AAGAGCGGAACAAGGGGTACAAGCACCACGCCGAGGACGCCCTGATCATTGCCAACGCCGATTTCATCTT
CAAAGAGTGGAAGAAACTGGACAAGGCCAAAAAAGTGATGGAAAACCAGATGTTCGAGGAAAAGCAGGCC
GAGAGCATGCCCGAGATCGAAACCGAGCAGGAGTACAAAGAGATCTTCATCACCCCCCACCAGATCAAGC
ACATTAAGGACTTCAAGGACTACAAGTACAGCCACCGGGTGGACAAGAAGCCTAATAGAGAGCTGATTAA
CGACACCCTGTACTCCACCCGGAAGGACGACAAGGGCAACACCCTGATCGTGAACAATCTGAACGGCCTG
TACGACAAGGACAATGACAAGCTGAAAAAGCTGATCAACAAGAGCCCCGAAAAGCTGCTGATGTACCACC
ACGACCCCCAGACCTACCAGAAACTGAAGCTGATTATGGAACAGTACGGCGACGAGAAGAATCCCCTGTA
CAAGTACTACGAGGAAACCGGGAACTACCTGACCAAGTACTCCAAAAAGGACAACGGCCCCGTGATCAAG
AAGATTAAGTATTACGGCAACAAACTGAACGCCCATCTGGACATCACCGACGACTACCCCAACAGCAGAA
ACAAGGTCGTGAAGCTGTCCCTGAAGCCCTACAGATTCGACGTGTACCTGGACAATGGCGTGTACAAGTT
CGTGACCGTGAAGAATCTGGATGTGATCAAAAAAGAAAACTACTACGAAGTGAATAGCAAGTGCTATGAG
GAAGCTAAGAAGCTGAAGAAGATCAGCAACCAGGCCGAGTTTATCGCCTCCTTCTACAACAACGATCTGA
TCAAGATCAACGGCGAGCTGTATAGAGTGATCGGCGTGAACAACGACCTGCTGAACCGGATCGAAGTGAA
CATGATCGACATCACCTACCGCGAGTACCTGGAAAACATGAACGACAAGAGGCCCCCCAGGATCATTAAG
ACAATCGCCTCCAAGACCCAGAGCATTAAGAAGTACAGCACAGACATTCTGGGCAACCTGTATGAAGTGA
AATCTAAGAAGCACCCTCAGATCATCAAAAAGGGCAAAAGGCCGGCGGCCACGAAAAAGGCCGGCCAGGC
AAAAAAGAAAAAGCATATGACTAGTGGCGGTGGCGGAGGGATGGATGCTAAGTCACTAACTGCCTGGTCC
CGGACACTGGTGACCTTCAAGGATGTATTTGTGGACTTCACCAGGGAGGAGTGGAAGCTGCTGGACACTG
CTCAGCAGATCGTGTACAGAAATGTGATGCTGGAGAACTATAAGAACCTGGTTTCCTTGGGTTATCAGCT
TACTAAGCCAGATGTGATCCTCCGGTTGGAGAAGGGAGAAGAGCCCATGAGCGGCGGTGGCGGAGGGATG
GATGCTAAGTCACTAACTGCCTGGTCCCGGACACTGGTGACCTTCAAGGATGTATTTGTGGACTTCACCA
GGGAGGAGTGGAAGCTGCTGGACACTGCTCAGCAGATCGTGTACAGAAATGTGATGCTGGAGAACTATAA
GAACCTGGTTTCCTTGGGTTATCAGCTTACTAAGCCAGATGTGATCCTCCGGTTGGAGAAGGGAGAAGAG
CCCATGAGCGAGCTGATCAAGGAGAACATGCACATGAAGCTGTACATGGAGGGCACCGTGAACAACCACC
ACTTCAAGTGCACATCCGAGGGCGAAGGCAAGCCCTACGAGGGCACCCAGACCATGAAGATCAAGGTGGT
CGAGGGCGGCCCTCTCCCCTTCGCCTTCGACATCCTGGCTACCAGCTTCATGTACGGCAGCAAAGCCTTC
ATCAACCACACCCAGGGCATCCCCGACTTCTTTAAGCAGTCCTTCCCTGAGGGCTTCACATGGGAGAGAA
TCACCACATACGAAGACGGGGGCGTGCTGACCGCTACCCAGGACACCAGCTTCCAGAACGGCTGCATCAT
CTACAACGTCAAGATCAACGGGGTGAACTTCCCATCCAACGGCCCTGTGATGCAGAAGAAAACACGCGGC
TGGGAGGCCAACACCGAGATGCTGTACCCCGCTGACGGCGGCCTGAGAGGCCACAGCCAGATGGCCCTGA
AGCTCGTGGGCGGGGGCTACCTGCACTGCTCCTTCAAGACCACATACAGATCCAAGAAACCCGCTAAGAA
CCTCAAGATGCCCGGCTTCCACTTCGTGGACCACAGACTGGAAAGAATCAAGGAGGCCGACAAAGAGACC
TACGTCGAGCAGCACGAGATGGCTGTGGCCAAGTACTGCGACCTCCCTAGCAAACTGGGGCACAGATGAG
CGACTCTAGAGTCGACCTGCAGGCATGCAAGCTTGATATCAAGCTTATCGATAATCAACCTCTGGATTAC
AAAATTTGTGAAAGATTGACTGGTATTCTTAACTATGTTGCTCCTTTTACGCTATGTGGATACGCTGCTT
TAATGCCTTTGTATCATGCTATTGCTTCCCGTATGGCTTTCATTTTCTCCTCCTTGTATAAATCCTGGTT
GCTGTCTCTTTATGAGGAGTTGTGGCCCGTTGTCAGGCAACGTGGCGTGGTGTGCACTGTGTTTGCTGAC
GCAACCCCCACTGGTTGGGGCATTGCCACCACCTGTCAGCTCCTTTCCGGGACTTTCGCTTTCCCCCTCC
CTATTGCCACGGCGGAACTCATCGCCGCCTGCCTTGCCCGCTGCTGGACAGGGGCTCGGCTGTTGGGCAC
TGACAATTCCGTGGTGTTGTCGGGGAAATCATCGTCCTTTCCTTGGCTGCTCGCCTGTGTTGCCACCTGG
ATTCTGCGCGGGACGTCCTTCTGCTACGTCCCTTCGGCCCTCAATCCAGCGGACCTTCCTTCCCGCGGCC
TGCTGCCGGCTCTGCGGCCTCTTCCGCGTCTTCGCCTTCGCCCTCAGACGAGTCGGATCTCCCTTTGGGC
CGCCTCCCCGCAT
